Addgene plasmid #35916: pcDNA-Wnt8A
Depositing lab: Marian Waterman. Depositing organization: University of California, Irvine. Publication: A uniform human Wnt expression library reveals a shared secretory pathway and unique signaling activities. Najdi R, Proffitt K, Sprowl S, Kaur S, Yu J, Covey TM, Virshup DM, Waterman ML. Differentiation. 2012 Sep;84(2):203-13. doi: 10.1016/j.diff.2012.06.004. Epub 2012 Jul 9. PubMed 22784633.
Backbone
  Vector backbone: pcDNA3.2/V5-DEST
  Backbone manufacturer: Invitrogen
  Backbone size w/o insert (bp): 7711
  Vector type: Mammalian Expression
Growth in bacteria
  Bacterial resistance: Ampicillin, 100 μg/mL
  Growth temperature: 37°C
  Growth strain: DH5alpha
  Copy number: High Copy
Gene/Insert
  Gene/Insert name: Wnt8A (alt name: Wnt8A)
  Species: H. sapiens (human)
  Insert size (bp): 1062
  Mutation: Silent Mutation A (600) --> G
  Entrez Gene: Wnt8a (a.k.a. Stra11, Wnt-8A, Wnt-8D, Wnt8d)
  Promoter: CMV
  Cloning method: Restriction Enzyme
  Sequencing primers: 5′ T7-FWD; 3′ V5-Reverse
Terms and licenses: Academic/Nonprofit Terms; Industry Terms: Not Available to Industry
How to cite: pcDNA-Wnt8A was a gift from Marian Waterman (Addgene plasmid # 35916 ; http://n2t.net/addgene:35916 ; RRID:Addgene_35916)
