[The description below was written by a language model from this plasmid's Addgene catalogue record and pLannotate feature annotations shown in this document.]
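Description:
pcDNA-Wnt8A is a mammalian expression plasmid carrying the human WNT8A open reading frame in the Invitrogen pcDNA3.2/V5-DEST Gateway destination backbone. It comes from a uniform library of human Wnt expression constructs made to compare secretion and signaling activities across the family. It is propagated in E. coli as a high-copy plasmid through a ColE1/pUC-type origin, with ampicillin selection from the bla gene and its own promoter. An f1 origin is also present and allows single-stranded DNA production.

The WNT8A coding sequence lies downstream of the human CMV immediate-early enhancer and promoter, with a T7 promoter just upstream that serves as a sequencing primer site and could support in vitro transcription. The insert is flanked by attB1 and attB2 sites, the products of a Gateway LR recombination into the destination vector, although the catalogue entry lists the cloning method as restriction enzyme. A V5 epitope tag sequence follows attB2, and the HSV thymidine kinase polyadenylation signal follows that. The record does not say whether the Wnt8A reading frame continues into the V5 tag or ends at its own stop codon. The insert carries one silent A-to-G change at position 600. The Entrez aliases listed appear to belong to the mouse gene, whereas both the species field and the feature annotation identify the insert as human.

A separate cassette, made up of the SV40 early promoter, the neomycin phosphotransferase gene and the SV40 poly(A) signal, allows G418 selection of stably transfected mammalian cells. The sequenced plasmid is 6,594 nt, smaller than the listed empty backbone, which fits with loss of the Gateway cassette on recombination. Typical uses are transient or stable expression of Wnt8A, a Frizzled ligand, to study Wnt secretion and signaling.
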