Features (pLannotate 1.2.2; 23 found; start..end, strand, type, name):
     36..80      -  misc_feature   bom (fragment): basis of mobility region from pBR322
    235..614     +  enhancer       CMV enhancer: human cytomegalovirus immediate early enhancer
    615..818     +  promoter       CMV promoter: human cytomegalovirus (CMV) immediate early promoter
    814..847     +  LTR            5' LTR (truncated) (fragment): truncated 5' long terminal repeat (LTR) from HIV-1
    863..881     +  promoter       T7 promoter: promoter for bacteriophage T7 RNA polymerase
    911..935     +  protein_bind   attB1: mutant version of attB; recombination site for the Gateway® BP reaction BP Clonase™
    956..2008    +  CDS            WNT8A: WNT8A_HUMAN - Also known as WNT8D. Experimental evidence at protein level: Swiss-Prot protein existence level 1. Ligand for members of the frizzled family of seven transmembrane receptors. Plays a role in embryonic patterning. From Homo sapiens (Human).
   2034..2058    -  protein_bind   attB2: mutant version of attB; recombination site for the Gateway® BP reaction BP Clonase™
   2084..2125    +  CDS            V5 tag: epitope tag from simian virus 5
   2209..2257    +  polyA_signal   HSV TK poly(A) signal: herpes simplex virus thymidine kinase polyadenylation signal (Cole and Stacy, 1985)
   2348..2364    -  polyA_signal   bGH poly(A) signal (fragment): bovine growth hormone polyadenylation signal
   2459..2887    +  rep_origin     f1 ori (sequence partly withheld): f1 bacteriophage origin of replication; arrow indicates direction of (+) strand synthesis
   2901..3230    +  promoter       SV40 promoter: SV40 enhancer and early promoter
   3297..4088    +  CDS            neo: KKA2_KLEPN - Also known as kan, nptII. Experimental evidence at protein level: Swiss-Prot protein existence level 1. Resistance to kanamycin, neomycin, paromomycin, ribostamycin, butirosin and gentamicin B. From Klebsiella pneumoniae.
   4114..4272    +  CDS            ble (fragment): BLE_KLEPN - Experimental evidence at protein level: Swiss-Prot protein existence level 1. Binding protein with a strong affinity to the bleomycin family of antibiotics. Binds to CL990; an antimitotic-antibiotic compound. From Klebsiella pneumoniae.
   4267..4388    +  polyA_signal   SV40 poly(A) signal: SV40 polyadenylation signal
   4461..4477    -  protein_bind   lac operator: The lac repressor binds to the lac operator to inhibit transcription in E. coli. This inhibition can be relieved by adding lactose or isopropyl-β-D-thiogalactopyranoside (IPTG). lac repressor encoded by lacI
   4485..4515    -  promoter       lac promoter: promoter for the E. coli lac operon
   4530..4551    -  protein_bind   CAP binding site: CAP binding activates transcription in the presence of cAMP. E. coli catabolite activator protein
   4564..4656    -  CDS            lacI (fragment): lac repressor; lacI; The lac repressor binds to the lac operator to inhibit transcription in E. coli. This inhibition can be relieved by adding lactose or isopropyl-β-D-thiogalactopyranoside (IPTG).
   4839..5427    -  rep_origin     ori: high-copy-number ColE1/pMB1/pBR322/pUC origin of replication
   5598..6458    -  CDS            AmpR: β-lactamase; bla; confers resistance to ampicillin, carbenicillin, and related antibiotics
   6459..6563    -  promoter       AmpR promoter: bla
>Addgene plasmid #35916 | pcDNA-Wnt8A | depositor full sequence | sequence record 44182 | pcDNA-Wnt8A sequence 6594 bps
GACGGATCGGGAGATCTCCCGATCCCCTATGGTCGACTCTCAGTACAATCTGCTCTGATGCCGCATAGTT
AAGCCAGTATCTGCTCCCTGCTTGTGTGTTGGAGGTCGCTGAGTAGTGCGCGAGCAAAATTTAAGCTACA
ACAAGGCAAGGCTTGACCGACAATTGCATGAAGAATCTGCTTAGGGTTAGGCGTTTTGCGCTGCTTCGCG
ATGTACGGGCCAGATATACGCGTTGACATTGATTATTGACTAGTTATTAATAGTAATCAATTACGGGGTC
ATTAGTTCATAGCCCATATATGGAGTTCCGCGTTACATAACTTACGGTAAATGGCCCGCCTGGCTGACCG
CCCAACGACCCCCGCCCATTGACGTCAATAATGACGTATGTTCCCATAGTAACGCCAATAGGGACTTTCC
ATTGACGTCAATGGGTGGACTATTTACGGTAAACTGCCCACTTGGCAGTACATCAAGTGTATCATATGCC
AAGTACGCCCCCTATTGACGTCAATGACGGTAAATGGCCCGCCTGGCATTATGCCCAGTACATGACCTTA
TGGGACTTTCCTACTTGGCAGTACATCTACGTATTAGTCATCGCTATTACCATGGTGATGCGGTTTTGGC
AGTACATCAATGGGCGTGGATAGCGGTTTGACTCACGGGGATTTCCAAGTCTCCACCCCATTGACGTCAA
TGGGAGTTTGTTTTGGCACCAAAATCAACGGGACTTTCCAAAATGTCGTAACAACTCCGCCCCATTGACG
CAAATGGGCGGTAGGCGTGTACGGTGGGAGGTCTATATAAGCAGAGCTCTCTGGCTAACTAGAGAACCCA
CTGCTTACTGGCTTATCGAAATTAATACGACTCACTATAGGGAGACCCAAGCTGGCTAGTTAAGCTATCA
ACAAGTTTGTACAAAAAAGCAGGCTCCGCGGCCGCCCCCTTCACCATGGGGAACCTGTTTATGCTCTGGG
CAGCTCTGGGCATATGCTGTGCTGCATTCAGTGCCTCTGCCTGGTCAGTGAACAATTTCCTGATAACAGG
TCCCAAGGCCTATCTGACCTACACGACTAGTGTGGCCTTGGGTGCCCAGAGTGGCATCGAGGAGTGCAAG
TTCCAGTTTGCTTGGGAACGCTGGAACTGCCCTGAAAATGCTCTTCAGCTCTCCACCCACAACAGGCTGA
GAAGTGCTACCAGAGAGACTTCCTTCATACATGCTATCAGCTCTGCTGGAGTCATGTACATCATCACCAA
GAACTGTAGCATGGGTGACTTCGAAAACTGTGGCTGTGATGGGTCAAACAATGGAAAAACAGGAGGCCAT
GGCTGGATCTGGGGAGGCTGCAGCGACAATGTGGAATTTGGGGAAAGGATCTCCAAACTCTTTGTGGACA
GTTTGGAGAAGGGGAAGGATGCCAGAGCCCTGATGAATCTTCACAACAACAGGGCCGGCAGACTGGCAGT
GAGAGCCACCATGAAAAGGACATGCAAATGTCATGGCATCTCTGGGAGCTGCAGCATACAGACATGCTGG
CTGCAGCTGGCTGAGTTCCGGGAGATGGGAGACTACCTAAAGGCCAAGTATGACCAGGCGCTGAAAATTG
AAATGGATAAGCGGCAGCTGAGAGCTGGGAACAGCGCCGAGGGCCACTGGGTGCCCGCTGAGGCCTTCCT
TCCTAGCGCAGAGGCGGAACTGATCTTTTTAGAGGAATCACCAGATTACTGTACCTGCAATTCCAGCCTG
GGCATCTATGGCACAGAGGGTCGTGAGTGCCTACAGAACAGCCACAACACATCCAGGTGGGAGCGACGTA
GCTGTGGGCGCCTGTGCACTGAGTGTGGGCTGCAGGTGGAAGAGAGGAAAACTGAGGTCATAAGCAGCTG
TAACTGCAAATTCCAGTGGTGCTGTACGGTCAAGTGTGACCAGTGTAGGCATGTGGTGAGCAAGTATTAC
TGCGCACGCTCCCCAGGCAGTGCCCAGTCCCTGGGTAAGGGCAGTGCCTGAATTCTGAAGGGTGGGCGCG
CCGACCCAGCTTTCTTGTACAAAGTGGTTGATCTAGAGGGCCCGCGGTTCGAAGGTAAGCCTATCCCTAA
CCCTCTCCTCGGTCTCGATTCTACGCGTACCGGTTAGTAATGAGTTTAAACGGGGGAGGCTAACTGAAAC
ACGGAAGGAGACAATACCGGAAGGAACCCGCGCTATGACGGCAATAAAAAGACAGAATAAAACGCACGGG
TGTTGGGTCGTTTGTTCATAAACGCGGGGTTCGGTCCCAGGGCTGGCACTCTGTCGATACCCCACCGAGA
CCCCATTGGGGCCAATACGCCCGCGTTTCTTCCTTTTCCCCACCCCACCCCCCAAGTTCGGGTGAAGGCC
CAGGGCTCGCAGCCAACGTCGGGGCGGCAGGCCCTGCCATAGCAGATCTGCGCAGCTGGGGCTCTAGGGG
GTATCCCC
[124 nt withheld, positions 2459-2582]
C
[32 nt withheld, positions 2584-2615]
CA
[57 nt withheld, positions 2618-2674]
A
[49 nt withheld, positions 2676-2724]
CCTTTGACGTTGGAGTCCACGTTCTTT
[37 nt withheld, positions 2752-2788]
ACCCTATCTCGGTCTATTCTTTTGATTTATAAGGGATTTTGGGGATTTCGGCCTATTGGTTAAAAAATGA
GCTGATTTAACAAAAATTTAACGCGAATTAATTCTGTGGAATGTGTGTCAGTTAGGGTGTGGAAAGTCCC
CAGGCTCCCCAGCAGGCAGAAGTATGCAAAGCATGCATCTCAATTAGTCAGCAACCAGGTGTGGAAAGTC
CCCAGGCTCCCCAGCAGGCAGAAGTATGCAAAGCATGCATCTCAATTAGTCAGCAACCATAGTCCCGCCC
CTAACTCCGCCCATCCCGCCCCTAACTCCGCCCAGTTCCGCCCATTCTCCGCCCCATGGCTGACTAATTT
TTTTTATTTATGCAGAGGCCGAGGCCGCCTCTGCCTCTGAGCTATTCCAGAAGTAGTGAGGAGGCTTTTT
TGGAGGCCTAGGCTTTTGCAAAAAGCTCCCGGGAGCTTGTATATCCATTTTCGGATCTGATCAAGAGACA
GGATGAGGATCGTTTCGCATGATTGAACAAGATGGATTGCACGCAGGTTCTCCGGCCGCTTGGGTGGAGA
GGCTATTCGGCTATGACTGGGCACAACAGACAATCGGCTGCTCTGATGCCGCCGTGTTCCGGCTGTCAGC
GCAGGGGCGCCCGGTTCTTTTTGTCAAGACCGACCTGTCCGGTGCCCTGAATGAACTGCAGGACGAGGCA
GCGCGGCTATCGTGGCTGGCCACGACGGGCGTTCCTTGCGCAGCTGTGCTCGACGTTGTCACTGAAGCGG
GAAGGGACTGGCTGCTATTGGGCGAAGTGCCGGGGCAGGATCTCCTGTCATCTCACCTTGCTCCTGCCGA
GAAAGTATCCATCATGGCTGATGCAATGCGGCGGCTGCATACGCTTGATCCGGCTACCTGCCCATTCGAC
CACCAAGCGAAACATCGCATCGAGCGAGCACGTACTCGGATGGAAGCCGGTCTTGTCGATCAGGATGATC
TGGACGAAGAGCATCAGGGGCTCGCGCCAGCCGAACTGTTCGCCAGGCTCAAGGCGCGCATGCCCGACGG
CGAGGATCTCGTCGTGACCCATGGCGATGCCTGCTTGCCGAATATCATGGTGGAAAATGGCCGCTTTTCT
GGATTCATCGACTGTGGCCGGCTGGGTGTGGCGGACCGCTATCAGGACATAGCGTTGGCTACCCGTGATA
TTGCTGAAGAGCTTGGCGGCGAATGGGCTGACCGCTTCCTCGTGCTTTACGGTATCGCCGCTCCCGATTC
GCAGCGCATCGCCTTCTATCGCCTTCTTGACGAGTTCTTCTGAGCGGGACTCTGGGGTTCGCGAAATGAC
CGACCAAGCGACGCCCAACCTGCCATCACGAGATTTCGATTCCACCGCCGCCTTCTATGAAAGGTTGGGC
TTCGGAATCGTTTTCCGGGACGCCGGCTGGATGATCCTCCAGCGCGGGGATCTCATGCTGGAGTTCTTCG
CCCACCCCAACTTGTTTATTGCAGCTTATAATGGTTACAAATAAAGCAATAGCATCACAAATTTCACAAA
TAAAGCATTTTTTTCACTGCATTCTAGTTGTGGTTTGTCCAAACTCATCAATGTATCTTATCATGTCTGT
ATACCGTCGACCTCTAGCTAGAGCTTGGCGTAATCATGGTCATAGCTGTTTCCTGTGTGAAATTGTTATC
CGCTCACAATTCCACACAACATACGAGCCGGAAGCATAAAGTGTAAAGCCTGGGGTGCCTAATGAGTGAG
CTAACTCACATTAATTGCGTTGCGCTCACTGCCCGCTTTCCAGTCGGGAAACCTGTCGTGCCAGCTGCAT
TAATGAATCGGCCAACGCGCGGGGAGAGGCGGTTTGCGTATTGGGCGCTCTTCCGCTTCCTCGCTCACTG
ACTCGCTGCGCTCGGTCGTTCGGCTGCGGCGAGCGGTATCAGCTCACTCAAAGGCGGTAATACGGTTATC
CACAGAATCAGGGGATAACGCAGGAAAGAACATGTGAGCAAAAGGCCAGCAAAAGGCCAGGAACCGTAAA
AAGGCCGCGTTGCTGGCGTTTTTCCATAGGCTCCGCCCCCCTGACGAGCATCACAAAAATCGACGCTCAA
GTCAGAGGTGGCGAAACCCGACAGGACTATAAAGATACCAGGCGTTTCCCCCTGGAAGCTCCCTCGTGCG
CTCTCCTGTTCCGACCCTGCCGCTTACCGGATACCTGTCCGCCTTTCTCCCTTCGGGAAGCGTGGCGCTT
TCTCAATGCTCACGCTGTAGGTATCTCAGTTCGGTGTAGGTCGTTCGCTCCAAGCTGGGCTGTGTGCACG
AACCCCCCGTTCAGCCCGACCGCTGCGCCTTATCCGGTAACTATCGTCTTGAGTCCAACCCGGTAAGACA
CGACTTATCGCCACTGGCAGCAGCCACTGGTAACAGGATTAGCAGAGCGAGGTATGTAGGCGGTGCTACA
GAGTTCTTGAAGTGGTGGCCTAACTACGGCTACACTAGAAGGACAGTATTTGGTATCTGCGCTCTGCTGA
AGCCAGTTACCTTCGGAAAAAGAGTTGGTAGCTCTTGATCCGGCAAACAAACCACCGCTGGTAGCGGTGG
TTTTTTTGTTTGCAAGCAGCAGATTACGCGCAGAAAAAAAGGATCTCAAGAAGATCCTTTGATCTTTTCT
ACGGGGTCTGACGCTCAGTGGAACGAAAACTCACGTTAAGGGATTTTGGTCATGAGATTATCAAAAAGGA
TCTTCACCTAGATCCTTTTAAATTAAAAATGAAGTTTTAAATCAATCTAAAGTATATATGAGTAAACTTG
GTCTGACAGTTACCAATGCTTAATCAGTGAGGCACCTATCTCAGCGATCTGTCTATTTCGTTCATCCATA
GTTGCCTGACTCCCCGTCGTGTAGATAACTACGATACGGGAGGGCTTACCATCTGGCCCCAGTGCTGCAA
TGATACCGCGAGACCCACGCTCACCGGCTCCAGATTTATCAGCAATAAACCAGCCAGCCGGAAGGGCCGA
GCGCAGAAGTGGTCCTGCAACTTTATCCGCCTCCATCCAGTCTATTAATTGTTGCCGGGAAGCTAGAGTA
AGTAGTTCGCCAGTTAATAGTTTGCGCAACGTTGTTGCCATTGCTACAGGCATCGTGGTGTCACGCTCGT
CGTTTGGTATGGCTTCATTCAGCTCCGGTTCCCAACGATCAAGGCGAGTTACATGATCCCCCATGTTGTG
CAAAAAAGCGGTTAGCTCCTTCGGTCCTCCGATCGTTGTCAGAAGTAAGTTGGCCGCAGTGTTATCACTC
ATGGTTATGGCAGCACTGCATAATTCTCTTACTGTCATGCCATCCGTAAGATGCTTTTCTGTGACTGGTG
AGTACTCAACCAAGTCATTCTGAGAATAGTGTATGCGGCGACCGAGTTGCTCTTGCCCGGCGTCAATACG
GGATAATACCGCGCCACATAGCAGAACTTTAAAAGTGCTCATCATTGGAAAACGTTCTTCGGGGCGAAAA
CTCTCAAGGATCTTACCGCTGTTGAGATCCAGTTCGATGTAACCCACTCGTGCACCCAACTGATCTTCAG
CATCTTTTACTTTCACCAGCGTTTCTGGGTGAGCAAAAACAGGAAGGCAAAATGCCGCAAAAAAGGGAAT
AAGGGCGACACGGAAATGTTGAATACTCATACTCTTCCTTTTTCAATATTATTGAAGCATTTATCAGGGT
TATTGTCTCATGAGCGGATACATATTTGAATGTATTTAGAAAAATAAACAAATAGGGGTTCCGCGCACAT
TTCCCCGAAAAGTGCCACCTGACGTC
