>Addgene plasmid #35916 | pcDNA-Wnt8A | addgene partial sequence | sequence record 50907 | TK-pA-R 5'-ttgtctccttccgtgtttca-3'
TCATTACTAACCGGTACGCGTAGAATCGAGACCGAGGAGAGGGTTAGGGATAGGCTTACCTTCGAACCGC
GGGCCCTCTAGATCAACCACTTTGTACAAGAAAGCTGGGTCGGCGCGCCCACCCTTCAGAATTCAGGCAC
TGCCCTTACCCAGGGACTGGGCACTGCCTGGGGAGCGTGCGCAGTAATACTTGCTCACCACATGCCTACA
CTGGTCACACTTGACCGTACAGCACCACTGGAATTTGCAGTTACAGCTGCTTATGACCTCAGTTTTCCTC
TCTTCCACCTGCAGCCCACACTCAGTGCACAGGCGCCCACAGCTACGTCGCTCCCACCTGGATGTGTTGT
GGCTGTTCTGTAGGCACTCACGACCCTCTGTGCCATAGATGCCCAGGCTGGAATTGCAGGTACAGTAATC
TGGTGATTCCTCTAAAAAGATCAGTTCCGCCTCTGCGCTAGGAAGGAAGGCCTCAGCGGGCACCCAGTGG
CCCTCGGCGCTGTTCCCAGCTCTCAGCTGCCGCTTATCCATTTCAATTTTCAGCGCCTGGTCATACTTGG
CCTTTAGGTAGTCTCCCATCTCCCGGAACTCAGCCAGCTGCAGCCAGCATGTCTGTATGCTGCAGCTCCC
AGAGATGCCATGACATTTGCATGTCCTTTTCATGGTGGCTCTCACTGCCAGTCTGCCGGCCCTGTTGTTG
TGAAGATTCATCAGGGCTCTGGCATCCTTCCCCTTCTCCAAACTGTCCACAAAGAGTTTGGAGATCCTTT
CCCCAAATTCCACATTGTCGCTGCAGCCTCCCCAGATCCAGCCATGGCCTCCTGTTTTTCCATTGTTTGA
CCCATCACAGCCACAGT
